>Addgene plasmid #112501 | pLBH545_Tet-Cas14a1_Locus | addgene full sequence | sequence record 215703 | Addgene NGS Result
TTACTTTTATCTAATCTAGACATCATTAATTCCTAATTTTTGTTGACACTCTATCGTTGATAGAGTTATT
TTACCACTCCCTATCAGTGATAGAGAAAAGAATTCAAAAGATCTAAAGAGGAGAAAGGATCTATGGCCAA
AAACACCATTACCAAAACACTGAAACTGCGTATTGTGCGTCCGTATAATAGCGCAGAAGTGGAAAAAATT
GTTGCCGACGAAAAAAACAACCGCGAAAAAATCGCACTGGAAAAGAACAAAGACAAAGTGAAAGAAGCCT
GCAGCAAACATCTGAAAGTTGCAGCATATTGTACCACACAGGTTGAACGTAATGCATGCCTGTTTTGTAA
AGCACGTAAACTGGATGACAAATTCTACCAAAAACTGCGTGGTCAGTTTCCGGATGCAGTTTTTTGGCAA
GAAATCAGCGAAATTTTTCGCCAGCTGCAGAAACAGGCAGCAGAAATCTATAATCAGAGCCTGATCGAAC
TGTACTACGAGATTTTTATCAAAGGCAAAGGTATTGCAAATGCCAGCAGCGTTGAACATTATCTGAGTGA
TGTTTGTTATACCCGTGCAGCAGAACTGTTTAAAAACGCAGCAATTGCAAGCGGTCTGCGTAGCAAAATC
AAAAGCAATTTTCGTCTGAAAGAACTGAAAAACATGAAAAGTGGTCTGCCGACCACCAAAAGCGATAATT
TTCCGATTCCGCTGGTTAAACAGAAAGGTGGTCAGTATACCGGTTTTGAAATTAGCAATCATAATAGCGA
CTTCATCATCAAGATTCCGTTTGGTCGTTGGCAGGTCAAAAAAGAGATTGATAAATATCGTCCGTGGGAG
AAATTTGACTTTGAACAGGTTCAGAAAAGCCCGAAACCGATTAGCCTGCTGCTGAGCACCCAGCGTCGTA
AACGTAATAAAGGTTGGAGCAAAGATGAAGGCACCGAAGCCGAAATCAAAAAAGTTATGAATGGCGATTA
TCAGACCAGCTACATTGAAGTTAAACGTGGCAGCAAAATCGGTGAAAAAAGCGCATGGATGCTGAATCTG
AGCATTGATGTTCCGAAAATTGATAAAGGTGTGGATCCGAGCATTATTGGTGGTATTGATGTTGGTGTTA
AATCACCGCTGGTTTGCGCAATTAACAATGCATTTAGCCGTTATAGCATCAGCGATAACGACCTGTTTCA
CTTCAACAAGAAAATGTTTGCACGTCGTCGTATCCTGCTGAAAAAAAACCGTCATAAACGTGCAGGTCAT
GGTGCAAAAAACAAACTGAAACCGATCACCATTCTGACCGAAAAAAGTGAACGTTTTCGCAAAAAGCTGA
TTGAACGTTGGGCATGTGAAATCGCGGATTTCTTCATTAAAAACAAAGTTGGCACCGTGCAGATGGAAAA
TCTGGAAAGCATGAAACGTAAAGAGGACAGCTATTTTAACATTCGCCTGCGTGGCTTTTGGCCGTATGCA
GAAATGCAGAACAAAATCGAATTCAAACTGAAGCAGTATGGCATCGAAATTCGTAAAGTTGCACCGAATA
ATACCAGCAAAACCTGTAGCAAATGTGGCCATCTGAACAACTATTTCAACTTCGAGTACCGCAAGAAAAA
CAAATTCCCGCACTTTAAATGCGAAAAATGCAACTTCAAAGAAAACGCCGATTATAATGCAGCCCTGAAT
ATTTCAAACCCGAAACTGAAAAGCACCAAAGAGGAACCGTAAATATTTATACTTTATTATCCTTCATTGA
CAAAAATGAGAATGTTATCCCAGATAACATTTGATGTACACAGATTCACACTTCACTGATAAAGTGGAGA
ACCGCTTCACCAAAAGCTGTCCCTTAGGGGATTAGAACTTGAGTGAAGGTGGGCTGCTTGCATCAGCCTA
ATGTCGAGAAGTGCTTTCTTCGGAAAGTAACCCTCGAAACAAATTCATTTTTCCTCTCCAATTCTGCACA
AAAAAAGGTGAGTCCTTATAAACCGGCGTGCAGAACGCCGGCTCACCTTTTTTCTTCATTCGATTTTATG
CTTAAAAGCCGTAAAAACGCGGAATTCGGCGCCGTTGCAGAACCCGAATAGACGAATGAAGGAATGCAAC
TACCTTACACCGCTTGCGAAAGTTGTCAGAAGATAATCTTGCAGAACCCGAATAGACGAATGAAGGAATG
CAATCTTGACAGAGCCCGATTGCGTTATCTCCAGGAGAAACATATAAAAGCATCAACCGCTGATCGGACT
AGAGTCACACTGGCTCACCTTCGGGTGGGCCTTTCTGCGTTTATACCTAGGGATATATTCCGCTTCCTCG
CTCACTGACTCGCTACGCTCGGTCGTTCGACTGCGGCGAGCGGAAATGGCTTACGAACGGGGCGGAGATT
TCCTGGAAGATGCCAGGAAGATACTTAACAGGGAAGTGAGAGGGCCGCGGCAAAGCCGTTTTTCCATAGG
CTCCGCCCCCCTGACAAGCATCACGAAATCTGACGCTCAAATCAGTGGTGGCGAAACCCGACAGGACTAT
AAAGATACCAGGCGTTTCCCCCTGGCGGCTCCCTCGTGCGCTCTCCTGTTCCTGCCTTTCGGTTTACCGG
TGTCATTCCGCTGTTATGGCCGCGTTTGTCTCATTCCACGCCTGACACTCAGTTCCGGGTAGGCAGTTCG
CTCCAAGCTGGACTGTATGCACGAACCCCCCGTTCAGTCCGACCGCTGCGCCTTATCCGGTAACTATCGT
CTTGAGTCCAACCCGGAAAGACATGCAAAAGCACCACTGGCAGCAGCCACTGGTAATTGATTTAGAGGAG
TTAGTCTTGAAGTCATGCGCCGGTTAAGGCTAAACTGAAAGGACAAGTTTTGGTGACTGCGCTCCTCCAA
GCCAGTTACCTCGGTTCAAAGAGTTGGTAGCTCAGAGAACCTTCGAAAAACCGCCCTGCAAGGCGGTTTT
TTCGTTTTCAGAGCAAGAGATTACGCGCAGACCAAAACGATCTCAAGAAGATCATCTTATTAATCAGATA
AAATATTTCTAGATTTCAGTGCAATTTATCTCTTCAAATGTAGCACCTGAAGTCAGCCCCATACGATATA
AGTTGTTACTAGTGCTTGGATTCTCACCAATAAAAAACGCCCGGCGGCAACCGAGCGTTCTGAACAAATC
CAGATGGAGTTCTGAGGTCATTACTGGATCTATCAACAGGAGTCCAAGCGAGCTCGATATCAAATTACGC
CCCGCCCTGCCACTCATCGCAGTACTGTTGTAATTCATTAAGCATTCTGCCGACATGGAAGCCATCACAA
ACGGCATGATGAACCTGAATCGCCAGCGGCATCAGCACCTTGTCGCCTTGCGTATAATATTTGCCCATGG
TGAAAACGGGGGCGAAGAAGTTGTCCATATTGGCCACGTTTAAATCAAAACTGGTGAAACTCACCCAGGG
ATTGGCTGAGACGAAAAACATATTCTCAATAAACCCTTTAGGGAAATAGGCCAGGTTTTCACCGTAACAC
GCCACATCTTGCGAATATATGTGTAGAAACTGCCGGAAATCGTCGTGGTATTCACTCCAGAGCGATGAAA
ACGTTTCAGTTTGCTCATGGAAAACGGTGTAACAAGGGTGAACACTATCCCATATCACCAGCTCACCGTC
TTTCATTGCCATACGAAATTCCGGATGAGCATTCATCAGGCGGGCAAGAATGTGAATAAAGGCCGGATAA
AACTTGTGCTTATTTTTCTTTACGGTCTTTAAAAAGGCCGTAATATCCAGCTGAACGGTCTGGTTATAGG
TACATTGAGCAACTGACTGAAATGCCTCAAAATGTTCTTTACGATGCCATTGGGATATATCAACGGTGGT
ATATCCAGTGATTTTTTTCTCCATTTTAGCTTCCTTAGCTCCTGAAAATCTCGATAACTCAAAAAATACG
CCCGGTAGTGATCTTATTTCATTATGGTGAAAGTTGGAACCTCTTACGTGCCGATCAACGTCTCATTTTC
GCCAGATATCGACGTCTTAAGACCCACTTTCACATTTAAGTTGTTTTTCTAATCCGCATATGATCAATTC
AAGGCCGAATAAGAAGGCTGGCTCTGCACCTTGGTGATCAAATAATTCGATAGCTTGTCGTAATAATGGC
GGCATACTATCAGTAGTAGGTGTTTCCCTTTCTTCTTTAGCGACTTGATGCTCTTGATCTTCCAATACGC
AACCTAAAGTAAAATGCCCCACAGCGCTGAGTGCATATAATGCATTCTCTAGTGAAAAACCTTGTTGGCA
TAAAAAGGCTAATTGATTTTCGAGAGTTTCATACTGTTTTTCTGTAGGCCGTGTACCTAAATGTACTTTT
GCTCCATCGCGATGACTTAGTAAAGCACATCTAAAACTTTTAGCGTTATTACGTAAAAAATCTTGCCAGC
TTTCCCCTTCTAAAGGGCAAAAGTGAGTATGGTGCCTATCTAACATCTCAATGGCTAAGGCGTCGAGCAA
AGCCCGCTTATTTTTTACATGCCAATACAATGTAGGCTGCTCTACACCTAGCTTCTGGGCGAGTTTACGG
GTTGTTAAACCTTCGATTCCGACCTCATTAAGCAGCTCTAATGCGCTGTTAATCACT
Features (pLannotate 1.2.2; 8 found; start..end, strand, type, name):
     42..97      +  promoter       tetR/tetA promoters: tetR; overlapping promoters for bacterial tetR and tetA
   2252..2279    +  terminator     T7Te terminator: phage T7 early transcription terminator
   2298..2353    -  rep_origin     RSF ori (fragment): Plasmids containing the RSF 1030 origin of replication can be propagated in E. coli cells that contain additional plasmids with compatible origins.
   2441..2986    -  rep_origin     p15A ori: Plasmids containing the medium-copy-number p15A origin of replication can be propagated in E. coli cells that contain a second plasmid with the ColE1 origin.
   3100..3194    -  terminator     lambda t0 terminator: transcription terminator from phage lambda
   3218..3874    -  CDS            cat: CAT_ECOLX - Experimental evidence at protein level: Swiss-Prot protein existence level 1. This enzyme is an effector of chloramphenicol resistance in bacteria. From Escherichia coli. This protein is used as a marker in many commonly used cloning vectors, such as pACYC184.
   3875..3977    -  promoter       cat promoter: promoter of the E. coli cat gene encoding chloramphenicol acetyltransferase
   4007..23      -  CDS            TetR (across the origin): tetracycline repressor TetR; tetR from transposon Tn10; TetR binds to the tetracycline operator tetO to inhibit transcription. This inhibition can be relieved by adding tetracycline or doxycycline.
