[The description below was written by a language model from this plasmid's Addgene catalogue record and pLannotate feature annotations shown in this document.]
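Description:
pLBH545_Tet-Cas14a1_Locus is a 4.6 kb bacterial expression and CRISPR plasmid built on a pTet backbone for tetracycline-inducible expression of the Cas14a1 CRISPR locus in E. coli. It replicates from a p15A origin, which is compatible with ColE1-type plasmids and so allows co-maintenance with a second plasmid; the catalogue lists it as low copy. A short fragment annotated as RSF ori lies next to the p15A origin and is probably only a partial match rather than a working replicon. Selection is by chloramphenicol, through a cat gene driven by its own promoter and followed by a lambda t0 terminator.

The regulatory module is the Tn10-derived tetR/tetA divergent promoter region. TetR is encoded on the reverse strand, spanning the plasmid's numbering origin, and represses the forward-facing promoter by binding tetO until tetracycline or an analogue relieves that repression. Downstream of this promoter, between it and a phage T7Te terminator, sits a roughly 2.1 kb stretch that the automated annotation left unlabelled. It matches the recorded 2,116 bp insert, which was introduced by Gibson cloning. According to the record, this insert is the Cas14a1 locus (also called Un1Cas12f1) and includes the crRNA and tracrRNA sequences along with the nuclease gene, so that induction yields both the protein and its guide RNA components from one plasmid. The feature table does not resolve the positions of the individual elements within the locus.

The plasmid comes from work characterising the miniature Cas14 family of RNA-guided DNA-targeting enzymes, and it is suited to heterologous expression of the native Cas14a1 system in E. coli.
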