Addgene plasmid #112501: pLBH545_Tet-Cas14a1_Locus
Purpose: Expresses Cas14a1 locus (including crRNA and tracrRNA) under control of a tetracycline inducible promoter
Depositing lab: Jennifer Doudna. Depositing organization: University of California, Berkeley. Publication: Programmed DNA destruction by miniature CRISPR-Cas14 enzymes. Harrington LB, Burstein D, Chen JS, Paez-Espino D, Ma E, Witte IP, Cofsky JC, Kyrpides NC, Banfield JF, Doudna JA. Science. 2018 Oct 18. pii: science.aav4294. doi: 10.1126/science.aav4294. PubMed 30337455.
Backbone
  Vector backbone: pTet
  Vector type: Bacterial Expression, CRISPR
Growth in bacteria
  Bacterial resistance: Chloramphenicol, 25 μg/mL
  Growth temperature: 37°C
  Growth strain: NEB Stable
  Copy number: Low Copy
Gene/Insert
  Gene/Insert name: Cas14a1 (alt name: Un1Cas12f1)
  Insert size (bp): 2116
  Promoter: Tet
  Cloning method: Gibson Cloning
  Sequencing primers: 5′ gtgccgatcaacgtAtcattttcg; 3′ acgcagaaaggcccacccgaag
Terms and licenses: Academic/Nonprofit Terms; Industry Terms: Not Available to Industry
How to cite: pLBH545_Tet-Cas14a1_Locus was a gift from Jennifer Doudna (Addgene plasmid # 112501 ; http://n2t.net/addgene:112501 ; RRID:Addgene_112501)
